Addgene plasmid #204228: pUDP293
Purpose: Episomal yeast plasmid expressing the Ercas12a and ErCas12a gRNA
Depositing lab: Jean-Marc Daran. Depositing organization: Delft University of Technology. Publication: Expanding the genome editing toolbox of Saccharomyces cerevisiae with the endonuclease ErCas12a. Bennis NX, Anderson JP, Kok SMC, Daran JG. FEMS Yeast Res. 2023 Jan 4;23:foad043. doi: 10.1093/femsyr/foad043. PubMed 37791490.
Backbone
  Vector backbone: pMEL12
  Modifications to backbone: The vector was constructed by Gibson assembly using the the following part : - The yeast marker cassette A-pAgTEF1-hphNT1R-tAgTEF1-B was amplified from plasmid pMEL12 . - The yeast origin F-panARSopt-C was amplified from pUD530 . - The E. coli origin and marker, I-ori blaR-A, was amplified from pUD532. - The crRNA insertion expression cassette (short DR and RNApolII design) was amplified from pUD1190 -. The Ercas12a expression cassette was amplified from pUDE1093
  Vector type: Synthetic Biology
  Selectable markers: Hygromycin
Growth in bacteria
  Bacterial resistance: Ampicillin, 100 μg/mL
  Growth temperature: 37°C
  Growth strain: DH5alpha
  Copy number: Low Copy
Gene/Insert 1
  Gene/Insert name: Eubacterium rectale cas12a (Ercas12a) (alt name: MAD7)
  Species: Synthetic; Eubacterium rectale
  Insert size (bp): 3789
  Mutation: codon optimized for S. cerevisiae
  GenBank ID: MH347339.1
  Promoter: Saccharomyces cerevisiae PGK1
  Tag / fusion protein: NLS (C terminal on insert)
  Cloning method: Gibson Cloning
  Sequencing primers: 5′ ATGAACAACGGTACTAACAACTTCC; 3′ TTACACCTTCCTCTTCTTCTTGG
Gene/Insert 2
  Gene/Insert name: BsaI_GFP drop-out_BsaI
  Species: Synthetic
  Insert size (bp): 1012
  Promoter: Saccharomyces cerevisiae TDH3
  Cloning method: Gibson Cloning
  Sequencing primers: 5′ CTGATGAGTCCGTGAGGACGAAACG; 3′ CTTCAGAATCGTTATCCTGGCGG
Terms and licenses: Academic/Nonprofit Terms; Industry Terms: Not Available to Industry
Depositor comments: The construction of the episomal plasmid enabling the expression of Ercas12a together with the crRNA was performed by Gibson assembly of five fragments flanked with compatible SHR sequences (Kuijpers et al., 2013). The yeast marker cassette A-pAgTEF1-hphNT1R-tAgTEF1-B was amplified from plasmid pMEL12 (Mans et al., 2015) . The yeast origin F-panARSopt-C was amplified from pUD530 (Gorter de Vries et al., 2017) . The E. coli origin and marker, I-ori blaR-A, was amplified from pUD532 (Gorter de Vries et al., 2017) . The crRNA insertion expression cassette (short DR and RNApolII design) was amplified from pUD1190 . The Ercas12a expression cassette was amplified from pUDE1093 . Gibson assembly of these five fragments resulted in pUDP293. Kuijpers NG, Solis-Escalante D, Bosman L, van den Broek M, Pronk JT, Daran JM & Daran-Lapujade P (2013) A versatile, efficient strategy for assembly of multi-fragment expression vectors in Saccharomyces cerevisiae using 60 bp synthetic recombination sequences. Microb Cell Fact 12: 47. Mans R, van Rossum HM, Wijsman M, Backx A, Kuijpers NG, van den Broek M, Daran-Lapujade P, Pronk JT, van Maris AJ & Daran JM (2015) CRISPR/Cas9: a molecular Swiss army knife for simultaneous introduction of multiple genetic modifications in Saccharomyces cerevisiae. FEMS Yeast Res 15. Gorter de Vries AR, de Groot PA, van den Broek M & Daran J-MG (2017) CRISPR-Cas9 mediated gene deletions in lager yeast Saccharomyces pastorianus. Microbial Cell Factories 16: 222.
How to cite: pUDP293 was a gift from Jean-Marc Daran (Addgene plasmid # 204228 ; http://n2t.net/addgene:204228 ; RRID:Addgene_204228)
