[The description below was written by a language model from this plasmid's Addgene catalogue record and pLannotate feature annotations shown in this document.]
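Description:
pUDP293 is an episomal yeast–E. coli shuttle plasmid (about 11.3 kb) built for ErCas12a-based genome editing in Saccharomyces cerevisiae, delivering both the nuclease and its guide RNA from a single vector. It was put together by Gibson assembly of five PCR fragments joined through synthetic homologous recombination sequences. In E. coli it is maintained through a ColE1/pUC-type origin and the bla ampicillin-resistance gene. The annotation describes this origin as high-copy, although the catalogue entry lists the plasmid as low copy. In yeast, replication relies on the panARSopt origin, a broad-host-range ARS that is named in the record but not picked up by the feature annotation. Selection uses a hygromycin-resistance cassette (hph under Ashbya gossypii TEF1 promoter and terminator) derived from pMEL12.

The first payload is the Eubacterium rectale cas12a gene (also known as MAD7), codon optimised for S. cerevisiae, carrying a C-terminal nuclear localisation signal and expressed from the S. cerevisiae PGK1 promoter. This roughly 3.8 kb gene is not annotated in the feature table and presumably occupies the large unannotated stretch between the hygromycin marker and the TDH3 promoter. The second payload is a crRNA entry cassette of RNA polymerase II design with a short direct repeat. It uses the TDH3 (GAP) promoter followed by a hammerhead ribozyme fragment, which serves to trim the Pol II transcript into a defined crRNA end. Downstream sits a BsaI-flanked drop-out containing superfolder GFP with bacterial rrnB T1 and T7Te terminators. Replacing this drop-out with a spacer by BsaI Golden Gate cloning removes GFP, so correctly loaded clones can be recognised as non-fluorescent E. coli colonies. The resulting targeting plasmids are used for ErCas12a-mediated editing in yeast.
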