Features (pLannotate 1.2.2; 9 found; start..end, strand, type, name):
     61..1638    +  gene           hphMX6: yeast selectable marker conferring hygromycin resistance
   7187..7853    +  promoter       GAP promoter: S. cerevisiae TDH3; promoter for glyceraldehyde-3-phosphate dehydrogenase
   7860..7884    +  misc_RNA       sTRSV HHRz (fragment): hammerhead ribozyme from the tobacco ringspot virus satellite RNA (Khvorova et al., 2003)
   8090..8803    +  CDS            superfolder GFP: GFP variant that folds robustly even when fused to poorly folded proteins (Pédelacq et al., 2006)
   8815..8886    +  terminator     rrnB T1 terminator: transcription terminator T1 from the E. coli rrnB gene
   8902..8929    +  terminator     T7Te terminator: phage T7 early transcription terminator
   9515..10375   -  CDS            AmpR: β-lactamase; bla; confers resistance to ampicillin, carbenicillin, and related antibiotics
  10376..10480   -  promoter       AmpR promoter: bla
  10583..11171   +  rep_origin     ori: high-copy-number ColE1/pMB1/pBR322/pUC origin of replication
>Addgene plasmid #204228 | pUDP293 | addgene full sequence | sequence record 408527 | Addgene NGS Result
ACTATATGTGAAGGCATGGCTATGGCACGGCAGACATTCCGCCAGATCATCAATAGGCACGACATGGAGG
CCCAGAATACCCTCCTTGACAGTCTTGACGTGCGCAGCTCAGGGGCATGATGTGACTGTCGCCCGTACAT
TTAGCCCATACATCCCCATGTATAATCATTTGCATCCATACATTTTGATGGCCGCACGGCGCGAAGCAAA
AATTACGGCTCCTCGCTGCAGACCTGCGAGCAGGGAAACGCTCCCCTCACAGACGCGTTGAATTGTCCCC
ACGCCGCGCCCCTGTAGAGAAATATAAAAGGTTAGGATTTGCCACTGAGGTTCTTCTTTCATATACTTCC
TTTTAAAATCTTGCTAGGATACAGTTCTCACATCACATCCGAACATAAACAAGGATCCATGGGTAAAAAG
CCTGAACTCACCGCGACGTCTGTCGAGAAGTTTCTGATCGAAAAGTTCGACAGCGTGTCCGACCTGATGC
AGCTCTCGGAGGGCGAAGAATCTCGTGCTTTCAGCTTCGATGTAGGAGGGCGTGGATATGTCCTGCGGGT
AAATAGCTGCGCCGATGGTTTCTACAAAGATCGTTATGTTTATCGGCACTTTGCATCGGCCGCGCTCCCG
ATTCCGGAAGTGCTTGACATTGGGGAATTTAGCGAGAGCCTGACCTATTGCATCTCCCGCCGTGCACAGG
GTGTCACGTTGCAAGACCTGCCTGAAACCGAACTGCCCGCTGTTCTGCAACCGGTCGCGGAGGCCATGGA
TGCGATCGCTGCGGCCGATCTTAGCCAGACGAGCGGGTTCGGCCCATTCGGACCGCAAGGAATCGGTCAA
TACACTACATGGCGTGATTTCATATGCGCGATTGCTGATCCCCATGTGTATCACTGGCAAACTGTGATGG
ACGACACCGTCAGTGCGTCCGTCGCGCAGGCTCTCGATGAGCTGATGCTTTGGGCCGAGGACTGCCCCGA
AGTCCGGCACCTCGTGCACGCGGATTTCGGCTCCAACAATGTCCTGACGGACAATGGCCGCATAACAGCG
GTCATTGACTGGAGCGAGGCGATGTTCGGGGATTCCCAATACGAGGTCGCCAACATCTTCTTCTGGAGGC
CGTGGTTGGCTTGTATGGAGCAGCAGACGCGCTACTTCGAGCGGAGGCATCCGGAGCTTGCAGGATCGCC
GCGGCTCCGGGCGTATATGCTCCGCATTGGTCTTGACCAACTCTATCAGAGCTTGGTTGACGGCAATTTC
GATGATGCAGCTTGGGCGCAGGGTCGATGCGACGCAATCGTCCGATCCGGAGCCGGGACTGTCGGGCGTA
CACAAATCGCCCGCAGAAGCGCGGCCGTCTGGACCGATGGCTGTGTAGAAGTACTCGCCGATAGTGGAAA
CCGACGCCCCAGCACTCGTCCGAGGGCAAAGGAATAACTCGAGGACAATAAAAAGATTCTTGTTTTCAAG
AACTTGTCATTTGTATAGTTTTTTTATATTGTAGTTGTTCTATTTTAATCAAATGTTAGCGTGATTTATA
TTTTTTTTCGCCTCGACATCATCTGCCCAGATGCGAAGTTAAGTGCGCAGAAAGTAATATCATGCGTCAA
TCGTATGTGAATGCTGGTCGCTATACTGGAGCTCTCGAGAACCCTCACCTTTCGAGAGGACGATGCCCGT
GTCTAAATGATTCGACCAGCCTAAGAATGTTCAACACTGGCCGATAATTGCAGACGAACGGTGAGTAAGG
AAAGAGTGAGGAACTATCGCATACCTGCATTTAAAGATGCCGATTTGGGCGCGAATCCTTTATTTTGGCT
TCACCCTCATACTATTATCAGGGCCAGAAAAAGGAAGTGTTTCCCTCCTTCTTGAATTGATGTTACCCTC
ATAAAGCACGTGGCCTCTTATCGAGAAAGAAATTACCGTCGCTCGTGATTTGTTTGCAAAAAGAACAAAA
CTGAAAAAACCCAGACACGCTCGACTTCCTGTCATCCTATTGATTGCAGCTTCCAATTTCGTCACACAAC
AAGGTCCTAGCGACGGCTCACAGGTTTTGTAACAAGCAATCGAAGGTTCTGGAATGGCGGGAAAGGGTTT
AGTACCACATGCTATGATGCCCACTGTGATCTCCAGAGCAAAGTTCGTTCGATCGTACTGTTACTCTCTC
TCTTTCAAACAGAATTGTCCGAATCGTGTGACAACAACAGCCTGTTCTCACACACTCTTTTCTTCTAACC
AAGGGGGTGGTTTAGTTTAGTAGAACCTCGTGAAACTTACATTTACATATATATAAACTTGCATAAATTG
GTCAATGCAAGAAATACATATTTGGTCTTTTCTAATTCGTAGTTTTTCAAGTTCTTAGATGCTTTCTTTT
TCTCTTTTTTACAGATCATCAAGGAAGTAATTATCTACTTTTTACAACAAATATAAAACAAGATCTATGA
ACAACGGTACTAACAACTTCCAAAACTTCATCGGTATCTCTTCTTTGCAAAAGACTTTGAGAAACGCTTT
GATCCCAACTGAAACTACTCAACAATTCATCGTTAAGAACGGTATCATCAAGGAAGACGAATTGAGAGGT
GAAAACAGACAAATCTTGAAGGACATCATGGACGACTACTACAGAGGTTTCATCTCTGAAACTTTGTCTT
CTATCGACGACATCGACTGGACTTCTTTGTTCGAAAAGATGGAAATCCAATTGAAGAACGGTGACAACAA
GGACACTTTGATCAAGGAACAAACTGAATACAGAAAGGCTATCCACAAGAAGTTCGCTAACGACGACAGA
TTCAAGAACATGTTCTCTGCTAAGTTGATCTCTGACATCTTGCCAGAATTCGTTATCCACAACAACAACT
ACTCTGCTTCTGAAAAGGAAGAAAAGACTCAAGTTATCAAGTTGTTCTCTAGATTCGCTACTTCTTTCAA
GGACTACTTCAAGAACAGAGCTAACTGTTTCTCTGCTGACGACATCTCTTCTTCTTCTTGTCACAGAATC
GTTAACGACAACGCTGAAATCTTCTTCTCTAACGCTTTGGTTTACAGAAGAATCGTTAAGTCTTTGTCTA
ACGACGACATCAACAAGATCTCTGGTGACATGAAGGACTCTTTGAAGGAAATGTCTTTGGAAGAAATCTA
CTCTTACGAAAAGTACGGTGAATTCATCACTCAAGAAGGTATCTCTTTCTACAACGACATCTGTGGTAAG
GTTAACTCTTTCATGAACTTGTACTGTCAAAAGAACAAGGAAAACAAGAACTTGTACAAGTTGCAAAAGT
TGCACAAGCAAATCTTGTGTATCGCTGACACTTCTTACGAAGTTCCATACAAGTTCGAATCTGACGAAGA
AGTTTACCAATCTGTTAACGGTTTCTTGGACAACATCTCTTCTAAGCACATCGTTGAAAGATTGAGAAAG
ATCGGTGACAACTACAACGGTTACAACTTGGACAAGATCTACATCGTTTCTAAGTTCTACGAATCTGTTT
CTCAAAAGACTTACAGAGACTGGGAAACTATCAACACTGCTTTGGAAATCCACTACAACAACATCTTGCC
AGGTAACGGTAAGTCTAAGGCTGACAAGGTTAAGAAGGCTGTTAAGAACGACTTGCAAAAGTCTATCACT
GAAATCAACGAATTGGTTTCTAACTACAAGTTGTGTTCTGACGACAACATCAAGGCTGAAACTTACATCC
ACGAAATCTCTCACATCTTGAACAACTTCGAAGCTCAAGAATTGAAGTACAACCCAGAAATCCACTTGGT
TGAATCTGAATTGAAGGCTTCTGAATTGAAGAACGTTTTGGACGTTATCATGAACGCTTTCCACTGGTGT
TCTGTTTTCATGACTGAAGAATTGGTTGACAAGGACAACAACTTCTACGCTGAATTGGAAGAAATCTACG
ACGAAATCTACCCAGTTATCTCTTTGTACAACTTGGTTAGAAACTACGTTACTCAAAAGCCATACTCTAC
TAAGAAGATCAAGTTGAACTTCGGTATCCCAACTTTGGCTGACGGTTGGTCTAAGTCTAAGGAATACTCT
AACAACGCTATCATCTTGATGAGAGACAACTTGTACTACTTGGGTATCTTCAACGCTAAGAACAAGCCAG
ACAAGAAGATCATCGAAGGTAACACTTCTGAAAACAAGGGTGACTACAAGAAGATGATCTACAACTTGTT
GCCAGGTCCAAACAAGATGATCCCAAAGGTTTTCTTGTCTTCTAAGACTGGTGTTGAAACTTACAAGCCA
TCTGCTTACATCTTGGAAGGTTACAAGCAAAACAAGCACATCAAGTCTTCTAAGGACTTCGACATCACTT
TCTGTCACGACTTGATCGACTACTTCAAGAACTGTATCGCTATCCACCCAGAATGGAAGAACTTCGGTTT
CGACTTCTCTGACACTTCTACTTACGAAGACATCTCTGGTTTCTACAGAGAAGTTGAATTGCAAGGTTAC
AAGATCGACTGGACTTACATCTCTGAAAAGGACATCGACTTGTTGCAAGAAAAGGGTCAATTGTACTTGT
TCCAAATCTACAACAAGGACTTCTCTAAGAAGTCTACTGGTAACGACAACTTGCACACTATGTACTTGAA
GAACTTGTTCTCTGAAGAAAACTTGAAGGACATCGTTTTGAAGTTGAACGGTGAAGCTGAAATCTTCTTC
AGAAAGTCTTCTATCAAGAACCCAATCATCCACAAGAAGGGTTCTATCTTGGTTAACAGAACTTACGAAG
CTGAAGAAAAGGACCAATTCGGTAACATCCAAATCGTTAGAAAGAACATCCCAGAAAACATCTACCAAGA
ATTGTACAAGTACTTCAACGACAAGTCTGACAAGGAATTGTCTGACGAAGCTGCTAAGTTGAAGAACGTT
GTTGGTCACCACGAAGCTGCTACTAACATCGTTAAGGACTACAGATACACTTACGACAAGTACTTCTTGC
ACATGCCAATCACTATCAACTTCAAGGCTAACAAGACTGGTTTCATCAACGACAGAATCTTGCAATACAT
CGCTAAGGAAAAGGACTTGCACGTTATCGGTATCGACAGAGGTGAAAGAAACTTGATCTACGTTTCTGTT
ATCGACACTTGTGGTAACATCGTTGAACAAAAGTCTTTCAACATCGTTAACGGTTACGACTACCAAATCA
AGTTGAAGCAACAAGAAGGTGCTAGACAAATCGCTAGAAAGGAATGGAAGGAAATCGGTAAGATCAAGGA
AATCAAGGAAGGTTACTTGTCTTTGGTTATCCACGAAATCTCTAAGATGGTTATCAAGTACAACGCTATC
ATCGCTATGGAAGACTTGTCTTACGGTTTCAAGAAGGGTAGATTCAAGGTTGAAAGACAAGTTTACCAAA
AGTTCGAAACTATGTTGATCAACAAGTTGAACTACTTGGTTTTCAAGGACATCTCTATCACTGAAAACGG
TGGTTTGTTGAAGGGTTACCAATTGACTTACATCCCAGACAAGTTGAAGAACGTTGGTCACCAATGTGGT
TGTATCTTCTACGTTCCAGCTGCTTACACTTCTAAGATCGACCCAACTACTGGTTTCGTTAACATCTTCA
AGTTCAAGGACTTGACTGTTGACGCTAAGAGAGAATTCATCAAGAAGTTCGACTCTATCAGATACGACTC
TGAAAAGAACTTGTTCTGTTTCACTTTCGACTACAACAACTTCATCACTCAAAACACTGTTATGTCTAAG
TCTTCTTGGTCTGTTTACACTTACGGTGTTAGAATCAAGAGAAGATTCGTTAACGGTAGATTCTCTAACG
AATCTGACACTATCGACATCACTAAGGACATGGAAAAGACTTTGGAAATGACTGACATCAACTGGAGAGA
TGGTCACGACTTGAGACAAGACATCATCGACTACGAAATCGTTCAACACATCTTCGAAATCTTCAGATTG
ACTGTTCAAATGAGAAACTCTTTGTCTGAATTGGAAGACAGAGACTACGACAGATTGATCTCTCCAGTTT
TGAACGAAAACAACATCTTCTACGACTCTGCTAAGGCTGGTGACGCTTTGCCAAAGGACGCTGACGCTAA
CGGTGCTTACTGTATCGCTTTGAAGGGTTTGTACGAAATCAAGCAAATCACTGAAAACTGGAAGGAAGAC
GGTAAGTTCTCTAGAGACAAGTTGAAGATCTCTAACAAGGACTGGTTCGACTTCATCCAAAACAAGAGAT
ACTTGAGCAGGGCTGACCCCAAGAAGAAGAGGAAGGTGTAAATCCTTTTGTATAACTAAATAATATTGGA
AACTAAATACGAATACCCAAATTTTTTATCTAAATTTTGCCGAAAGATTAAAATCTGCAGAGATATCCGA
AACAGGTAAATGGATGTTTCAATCCCTGTAGTCAGTCAGGAACCCATATTATATTACAGTATTAGTCGCC
GCTTAGGCACGCCTTTAATTAGCAAAATCAAACCTTAAGTGCATATGCCGTATAAGGGAAACTCAAAGAA
CTGGCATCGCAAAAATGAAAACATACGTTGAAACTACGGCAAAGGATTGGTCAGATCGCTTCATACAGGG
AAAGTTCGGCATCAACATCTTTGGATAATATCAGAATGAGAAAGAACAGATACGCAGTACGTTTTTTGGT
GAGCTCTTTGCACTTCTTTAGTTCTTTCCATCAATATCAGTTTTTTAAACTTTTAGGACTAAAAGTGATG
TTTAACTTCAAAATGTTTAAAATTTTGTTCTTCCCGACGTTCATTAAGAATACTAATACACTTTAATAAT
TATTTTAATATTTTGTTCTAAATAATGACTTTTAATTAAAAAAGATAAAATATAAAAACATCATAATAAC
TCACCAGAGGTTAAGAACAAAAAAACAAATTAGATATCTGCTAATCCAATATAGTTAAATCAATCTTTCC
TTGGTATAATGGGTATATTACATATATTTCAAGGACCGACACTCCTACCAAATATCTAAAATTTACCATA
TTAACATAACATGTATATAAACGTCAAATCATAATCAGCACTAACGTCTCACGGATCGTATATGCCGTAG
CGACAATCTAAGAACTATGCGAGGACACGCTAGGGCCAAGGCAAAAAGATTCCTTGATTACGTAAGGGAG
TTAGAATCATTTTGAATAAAAAACACGCTTTTTCAGTTCGAGTTTATCATTATCAATACTGCCATTTCAA
AGAATACGTAAATAATTAATAGTAGTGATTTTCCTAACTTTATTTAGTCAAAAAATTAGCCTTTTAATTC
TGCTGTAACCCGTACATGCCCAAAATAGGGGGCGGGTTACACAGAATATATAACATCGTAGGTGTCTGGG
TGAACAGTTTATTCCTGGCATCCACTAAATATAATGGAGCCCGCTTTTTAAGCTGGCATCCAGAAAAAAA
AAGAATCCCAGCACCAAAATATTGTTTTCTTCACCAACCATCAGTTCATAGGTCCATTCTCTTAGCGCAA
CTACAGAGAACAGGGGCACAAACAGGCAAAAAACGGGCACAACCTCAATGGAGTGATGCAACCTGCCTGG
AGTAAATGATGACACAAGGCAATTGACCCACGCATGTATCTATCTCATTTTCTTACACCTTCTATTACCT
TCTGCTCTCTCTGATTTGGAAAAAGCTGAAAAAAAAGGTTGAAACCAGTTCCCTGAAATTATTCCCCTAC
TTGACTAATAAGTATATAAAGACGGTAGGTATTGATTGTAATTCTGTAAATCTATTTCTTAAACTTCTTA
AATTCTACTTTTATAGTTAGTCTTTTTTTTAGTTTTAAAACACCAAGAACTTAGTTTCGAATAAACACAC
ATAAACAAACAAACGAAATTCTGATGAGTCCGTGAGGACGAAACGAGCTAGCTCGTCAATTTCTACTCTT
GTAGATAGAGACCGAAAGTGAAACGTGATTTCATGCGTCATTTTGAACATTTTGTAAATCTTATTTAATA
ATGTGTGCGGCAATTCACATTTAATTTATGAATGTTTTCTTAACATCGCGGCAACTCAAGAAACGGCAGG
TTCGGATCTTAGCTACTAGAGAAAGAGGAGAAATACTAGATGCGTAAAGGCGAAGAGCTGTTCACTGGTG
TCGTCCCTATTCTGGTGGAACTGGATGGTGATGTCAACGGTCATAAGTTTTCCGTGCGTGGCGAGGGTGA
AGGTGACGCAACTAATGGTAAACTGACGCTGAAGTTCATCTGTACTACTGGTAAACTGCCGGTTCCTTGG
CCGACTCTGGTAACGACGCTGACTTATGGTGTTCAGTGCTTTGCTCGTTATCCGGACCATATGAAGCAGC
ATGACTTCTTCAAGTCCGCCATGCCGGAAGGCTATGTGCAGGAACGCACGATTTCCTTTAAGGATGACGG
CACGTACAAAACGCGTGCGGAAGTGAAATTTGAAGGCGATACCCTGGTAAACCGCATTGAGCTGAAAGGC
ATTGACTTTAAAGAGGACGGCAATATCCTGGGCCATAAGCTGGAATACAATTTTAACAGCCACAATGTTT
ACATCACCGCCGATAAACAAAAAAATGGCATTAAAGCGAATTTTAAAATTCGCCACAACGTGGAGGATGG
CAGCGTGCAGCTGGCTGATCACTACCAGCAAAACACTCCAATCGGTGATGGTCCTGTTCTGCTGCCAGAC
AATCACTATCTGAGCACGCAAAGCGTTCTGTCTAAAGATCCGAACGAGAAACGCGATCATATGGTTCTGC
TGGAGTTCGTAACCGCAGCGGGCATCACGCATGGTATGGATGAACTGTACAAATGACCAGGCATCAAATA
AAACGAAAGGCTCAGTCGAAAGACTGGGCCTTTCGTTTTATCTGTTGTTTGTCGGTGAACGCTCTCTACT
AGAGTCACACTGGCTCACCTTCGGGTGGGCCTTTCTGCGTTTATAGGTCTCAAATTTCTACTCTTGTAGA
TGGCCGGCATGGTCCCAGCCTCCTCGCTGGCGCCGGCTGGGCAACATGCTTCGGCATGGCGAATGGGACG
TGAATTTACTTTAAATCTTGCATTTAAATAAATTTTCTTTTTATAGCTTTATGACTTAGTTTCAATTTAT
ATACTATTTTAATGACATTTTCGATTCATTGATTGAAAGCTTTGTGTTTTTTCTTGATGCGCTATTGCAT
TGTTCTTGTCTTTTTCGCCACATGTAATATCTGTAGTAGATACCTGATACATTGTGGATGCTGAGTGAAA
TTTTAGTTAATAATGGAGGCGCTCTTAATAATTTTGGGGATATTGGCTTTTTTTTTTAAAGTTTACAAAT
GAATTTTTTCCGCCAGGATAACGATTCTGAAGTTACTATTCACGTAGACGGATAGGTATAGCCAGACATC
AGCAGCATACTTCGGGAACCGTAGGCCACCGAGCGGCCGCGATTATCAAAAAGGATCTTCACCTAGATCC
TTTTAAATTAAAAATGAAGTTTTAAATCAATCTAAAGTATATATGAGTAAACTTGGTCTGACAGTTACCA
ATGCTTAATCAGTGAGGCACCTATCTCAGCGATCTGTCTATTTCGTTCATCCATAGTTGCCTGACTCCCC
GTCGTGTAGATAACTACGATACGGGAGGGCTTACCATCTGGCCCCAGTGCTGCAATGATACCGCGGGACC
CACGCTCACCGGCTCCAGATTTATCAGCAATAAACCAGCCAGCCGGAAGGGCCGAGCGCAGAAGTGGTCC
TGCAACTTTATCCGCCTCCATCCAGTCTATTAATTGTTGCCGGGAAGCTAGAGTAAGTAGTTCGCCAGTT
AATAGTTTGCGCAACGTTGTTGCCATTGCTACAGGCATCGTGGTGTCACGCTCGTCGTTTGGTATGGCTT
CATTCAGCTCCGGTTCCCAACGATCAAGGCGAGTTACATGATCCCCCATGTTGTGCAAAAAAGCGGTTAG
CTCCTTCGGTCCTCCGATCGTTGTCAGAAGTAAGTTGGCCGCAGTGTTATCACTCATGGTTATGGCAGCA
CTGCATAATTCTCTTACTGTCATGCCATCCGTAAGATGCTTTTCTGTGACTGGTGAGTACTCAACCAAGT
CATTCTGAGAATAGTGTATGCGGCGACCGAGTTGCTCTTGCCCGGCGTCAATACGGGATAATACCGCGCC
ACATAGCAGAACTTTAAAAGTGCTCATCATTGGAAAACGTTCTTCGGGGCGAAAACTCTCAAGGATCTTA
CCGCTGTTGAGATCCAGTTCGATGTAACCCACTCGTGCACCCAACTGATCTTCAGCATCTTTTACTTTCA
CCAGCGTTTCTGGGTGAGCAAAAACAGGAAGGCAAAATGCCGCAAAAAAGGGAATAAGGGCGACACGGAA
ATGTTGAATACTCATACTCTTCCTTTTTCAATATTATTGAAGCATTTATCAGGGTTATTGTCTCATGAGC
GGATACATATTTGAATGTATTTAGAAAAATAAACAAATAGGGGTTCCGCGCACATTTCCCCGAAAAGTGC
CACCTGTCATGACCAAAATCCCTTAACGTGAGTTTTCGTTCCACTGAGCGTCAGACCCCGTAGAAAAGAT
CAAAGGATCTTCTTGAGATCCTTTTTTTCTGCGCGTAATCTGCTGCTTGCAAACAAAAAAACCACCGCTA
CCAGCGGTGGTTTGTTTGCCGGATCAAGAGCTACCAACTCTTTTTCCGAAGGTAACTGGCTTCAGCAGAG
CGCAGATACCAAATACTGTTCTTCTAGTGTAGCCGTAGTTAGGCCACCACTTCAAGAACTCTGTAGCACC
GCCTACATACCTCGCTCTGCTAATCCTGTTACCAGTGGCTGCTGCCAGTGGCGATAAGTCGTGTCTTACC
GGGTTGGACTCAAGACGATAGTTACCGGATAAGGCGCAGCGGTCGGGCTGAACGGGGGGTTCGTGCACAC
AGCCCAGCTTGGAGCGAACGACCTACACCGAACTGAGATACCTACAGCGTGAGCTATGAGAAAGCGCCAC
GCTTCCCGAAGGGAGAAAGGCGGACAGGTATCCGGTAAGCGGCAGGGTCGGAACAGGAGAGCGCACGAGG
GAGCTTCCAGGGGGAAACGCCTGGTATCTTTATAGTCCTGTCGGGTTTCGCCACCTCTGACTTGAGCGTC
GATTTTTGTGATGCTCGTCAGGGGGGCGGAGCCTATGGAAAAACGCCAGCAACGCGGCCTTTTTACGGTT
CCTGGCCTTTTGCTGGCCTTTTGCTCACATGTTCTTTCCTGCGTTATCCCCTGATTCTGTGGATAACCGT
GCGG
